>Addgene plasmid #234408 | pAAV-hSyn-GRAB-HaloDA1.0 | addgene full sequence | sequence record 474220 | Addgene NGS Result
CCTGCAGGCAGCTGCGCGCTCGCTCGCTCACTGAGGCCGCCCGGGCGTCGGGCGACCTTTGGTCGCCCGG
CCTCAGTGAGCGAGCGAGCGCGCAGAGAGGGAGTGGCCAACTCCATCACTAGGGGTTCCTGCGGCCGCAC
GCGTATGAGGCGGGGTGGGGGTGCCTACCTGACGACCGACCCCGACCCACTGGACAAGCACCCAACCCCC
ATTCCCCAAATTGCGCATCCCCTATCAGAGAGGGGGAGGGGAAACAGGATGCGGCGAGGCGCGTGCGCAC
TGCCAGCTTCAGCACCGCGGACAGTGCCTTCGCCCCCGCCTGGCGGCGCGCGCCACCGCCGCCTCAGCAC
TGAAGGCGCGCTGACGTCACTCGCCGGTCCCCCGCAAACTCCCCTTCCCGGCCACCTTGGTCGCGTCCGC
GCCGCCGCCGGCCCAGCCGGACCGCACCACGCGAGGCGCGAGATAGGGGGGCACGGGCGCGACCATCTGC
GCTGCGGCGCCGGCGACTCAGCGCTGCCTCAGTCTGCGGTGGGCAGCGGAGGAGTCGTGTCGTGCCTGAG
AGCGCAGTCGAGAAACCGGTGCCACCATGGAGACAGACACACTCCTGCTATGGGTACTGCTGCTCTGGGT
TCCAGGTTCCACTGGTGACACAAGTTTGTACAAAAAAGTTGGCACCACCGGTAGGACTCTGAACACCTCT
GCCATGGACGGGACTGGGCTGGTGGTGGAGAGGGACTTCTCTGTTCGTATCCTCACTGCCTGTTTCCTGT
CGCTGCTCATCCTGTCCACGCTCCTGGGGAACACGCTGGTCTGTGCTGCCGTTATCAGGTTCCGACACCT
GCGGTCCAAGGTGACCAACTTCTTTGTCATCTCCTTGGCTGTGTCAGATCTCTTGGTGGCCGTCCTGGTC
ATGCCCTGGAAGGCAGTGGCTGAGATTGCTGGCTTCTGGCCCTTTGGGTCCTTCTGTAACATCTGGGTGG
CCTTTGACATCATGTGCTCCACTGCATCCATCCTCAACCTCTGTGTGATCAGCGTGGACAGGTATTGGGC
TATCTCCAGCCCTTTCCGGTATGAGAGAAAGATGACCCCCAAGGCAGCCTTCATCCTGATCAGTGTGGCA
TGGACCTTGTCTGTACTCATCTCCTTCATCCCAGTGCAGCTCAGCTGGCACAAGGCAAAACCCACAAGCC
CCTCTGATGGAAATGCCACTTCCCTGGCTGAGACCATAGACAACTGTGACTCCAGCCTCAGCAGGACATA
TGCCATCTCATCCTCTGTAATAAGCTTTTACATCCCTGTGGCCATCATGATTGTCTGCTACACCAGGATC
TACAGGATTGCCAAGCGTCGCACCCGCGTGCCACCCAGCCGCCGGGGTCCGGACGCCGTCGCCGCGCCGC
CGGGGGGCACCGAGCGCAGGCCCAACGGTATGTACTTGCCAGAGATGTGCCGTGAGACCTTCCAGGCCTA
CCGCACCACCGACGTCGGCCGCAAGCTGATCATCACCAAGAACGTTTTTATCGAGGGTACGCTGCCGATG
GGTGTCGTCCGCCCGCTGACTGAAGTCGAGATGGACCATTACCGCGAGCCGTTCCTGAATCCTGTTGACC
GCGAGCCACTGTGGCGCTTCCCAAACGAGCTGCCAATCGCCGGTGAGCCAGCGAACATCGTCGCGCTGGT
CGAAGAATACATGGACTGGCTGCACCAGTCCCCTGTCCCGAAGCTGCTGTTCTGGGGCACCCCAGGCGTT
CTGATCCCACCGGCCGAAGCCGCTCGCCTGGCCAAAAGCCTGCCTAACTGCAAGGCTGTGGACATCGGCC
CGGGTCTGAATCTGCTGCAAGAAGACAACCCGGACCTGATCGGCAGCGAGATCGCGCGCTGGCTGTCGAC
GCTCGAGATTTCCGGCGGAGGAACAGGTGGTTCTGGTGGAACAGGGGGTAGCGGAGGTACAGGAGGAAGT
ATGGCGGAGATCGGAACTGGATTCCCGTTTGATCCGCATTATGTGGAAGTTCTGGGAGAGCGCATGCATT
ATGTGGACGTTGGTCCTCGTGATGGGACACCAGTGCTGTTCCTTCACGGCAATCCGACATCGTCGTACGT
GTGGCGTAATATCATCCCGCACGTTGCCCCCACGCACCGCTGCATTGCCCCTGACTTAATTGGTATGGGG
AAAAGTGATAAGCCTGATCTGGGGTACTTCTTTGACGACCACGTACGCTTCATGGATGCTTTTATTGAAG
CATTGGGTTTGGAGGAAGTAGTTTTGGTGATCCATGATTGGGGTAGTGCTCTGGGGTTCCATTGGGCCAA
GCGTAACCCAGAACGCGTGAAAGGAATTGCCTTTATGGAGTTCATCCGTCCGATTCCAACATGGGACGAC
TGGCCTGAGTTTGCAAACTGGAAGACTCTGTCGGTGATCATGGGTGTGTTTGTGTGCTGTTGGCTACCTT
TCTTCATCTTGAACTGCATTCGGCCCTTCTGTGGGTCTGGGTGGACGCAGCCCTTCTGCATTGATTCCAA
CACCTTTGACGTGTTTGTGTGGTTTGGGTGGGCTAATTCATCCTTGAACCCCATCATTTATGCCTTTAAT
GCTGATTTTCGGAAGGCATTTTCAACCCTCTTAGGATGCTACAGACTTTGCCCTGCGACGAATAATGCCA
TAGAGACGGTGAGTATCAATAACAATGGGGCCGCGATGTTTTCCAGCCATCATGAGCCACGAGGCTCCAT
CTCCAAGGAGTGCAATCTGGTTTACCTGATCCCACATGCTGTGGGCTCCTCTGAGGACCTGAAAAAGGAG
GAGGCAGCTGGCATCGCCAGACCCTTGGAGAAGCTGTCCCCAGCCCTATCGGTCATATTGGACTATGACA
CTGACGTCTCTCTGGAGAAGATCCAACCCATCACACAAAACGGTCAGCACCCAACCTGAGAATTCGATAT
CAAGCTTATCGATAATCAACCTCTGGATTACAAAATTTGTGAAAGATTGACTGGTATTCTTAACTATGTT
GCTCCTTTTACGCTATGTGGATACGCTGCTTTAATGCCTTTGTATCATGCTATTGCTTCCCGTATGGCTT
TCATTTTCTCCTCCTTGTATAAATCCTGGTTGCTGTCTCTTTATGAGGAGTTGTGGCCCGTTGTCAGGCA
ACGTGGCGTGGTGTGCACTGTGTTTGCTGACGCAACCCCCACTGGTTGGGGCATTGCCACCACCTGTCAG
CTCCTTTCCGGGACTTTCGCTTTCCCCCTCCCTATTGCCACGGCGGAACTCATCGCCGCCTGCCTTGCCC
GCTGCTGGACAGGGGCTCGGCTGTTGGGCACTGACAATTCCGTGGTGTTGTCGGGGAAATCATCGTCCTT
TCCTTGGCTGCTCGCCTATGTTGCCACCTGGATTCTGCGCGGGACGTCCTTCTGCTACGTCCCTTCGGCC
CTCAATCCAGCGGACCTTCCTTCCCGCGGCCTGCTGCCGGCTCTGCGGCCTCTTCCGCGTCTTCGCCTTC
GCCCTCAGACGAGTCGGATCTCCCTTTGGGCCGCCTCCCCGCATCGATACCGAGCGCTGCTCGAGAGATC
TACGGGTGGCATCCCTGTGACCCCTCCCCAGTGCCTCTCCTGGCCCTGGAAGTTGCCACTCCAGTGCCCA
CCAGCCTTGTCCTAATAAAATTAAGTTGCATCATTTTGTCTGACTAGGTGTCCTTCTATAATATTATGGG
GTGGAGGGGGGTGGTATGGAGCAAGGGGCAAGTTGGGAAGACAACCTGTAGGGCCTGCGGGGTCTATTGG
GAACCAAGCTGGAGTGCAGTGGCACAATCTTGGCTCACTGCAATCTCCGCCTCCTGGGTTCAAGCGATTC
TCCTGCCTCAGCCTCCCGAGTTGTTGGGATTCCAGGCATGCATGACCAGGCTCAGCTAATTTTTGTTTTT
TTGGTAGAGACGGGGTTTCACCATATTGGCCAGGCTGGTCTCCAACTCCTAATCTCAGGTGATCTACCCA
CCTTGGCCTCCCAAATTGCTGGGATTACAGGCGTGAACCACTGCTCCCTTCCCTGTCCTTCTGATTTTGT
AGGTAACCACGTGCGGACCGAGCGGCCGCAGGAACCCCTAGTGATGGAGTTGGCCACTCCCTCTCTGCGC
GCTCGCTCGCTCACTGAGGCCGGGCGACCAAAGGTCGCCCGACGCCCGGGCTTTGCCCGGGCGGCCTCAG
TGAGCGAGCGAGCGCGCAGCTGCCTGCAGGGGCGCCTGATGCGGTATTTTCTCCTTACGCATCTGTGCGG
TATTTCACACCGCATA
[95 nt withheld, positions 4287-4381]
T
[46 nt withheld, positions 4383-4428]
C
[141 nt withheld, positions 4430-4570]
CCTTTGACGTTGGAGTCCACGTTCTTT
[37 nt withheld, positions 4598-4634]
ACTCTATCTCGGGCTATTCTTTTGATTTATAAGGGATTTTGCCGATTTCGGTCTATTGGTTAAAAAATGA
GCTGATTTAACAAAAATTTAACGCGAATTTTAACAAAATATTAACGTTTACAATTTTATGGTGCACTCTC
AGTACAATCTGCTCTGATGCCGCATAGTTAAGCCAGCCCCGACACCCGCCAACACCCGCTGACGCGCCCT
GACGGGCTTGTCTGCTCCCGGCATCCGCTTACAGACAAGCTGTGACCGTCTCCGGGAGCTGCATGTGTCA
GAGGTTTTCACCGTCATCACCGAAACGCGCGAGACGAAAGGGCCTCGTGATACGCCTATTTTTATAGGTT
AATGTCATGATAATAATGGTTTCTTAGACGTCAGGTGGCACTTTTCGGGGAAATGTGCGCGGAACCCCTA
TTTGTTTATTTTTCTAAATACATTCAAATATGTATCCGCTCATGAGACAATAACCCTGATAAATGCTTCA
ATAATATTGAAAAAGGAAGAGTATGAGTATTCAACATTTCCGTGTCGCCCTTATTCCCTTTTTTGCGGCA
TTTTGCCTTCCTGTTTTTGCTCACCCAGAAACGCTGGTGAAAGTAAAAGATGCTGAAGATCAGTTGGGTG
CACGAGTGGGTTACATCGAACTGGATCTCAACAGCGGTAAGATCCTTGAGAGTTTTCGCCCCGAAGAACG
TTTTCCAATGATGAGCACTTTTAAAGTTCTGCTATGTGGCGCGGTATTATCCCGTATTGACGCCGGGCAA
GAGCAACTCGGTCGCCGCATACACTATTCTCAGAATGACTTGGTTGAGTACTCACCAGTCACAGAAAAGC
ATCTTACGGATGGCATGACAGTAAGAGAATTATGCAGTGCTGCCATAACCATGAGTGATAACACTGCGGC
CAACTTACTTCTGACAACGATCGGAGGACCGAAGGAGCTAACCGCTTTTTTGCACAACATGGGGGATCAT
GTAACTCGCCTTGATCGTTGGGAACCGGAGCTGAATGAAGCCATACCAAACGACGAGCGTGACACCACGA
TGCCTGTAGCAATGGCAACAACGTTGCGCAAACTATTAACTGGCGAACTACTTACTCTAGCTTCCCGGCA
ACAATTAATAGACTGGATGGAGGCGGATAAAGTTGCAGGACCACTTCTGCGCTCGGCCCTTCCGGCTGGC
TGGTTTATTGCTGATAAATCTGGAGCCGGTGAGCGTGGGTCTCGCGGTATCATTGCAGCACTGGGGCCAG
ATGGTAAGCCCTCCCGTATCGTAGTTATCTACACGACGGGGAGTCAGGCAACTATGGATGAACGAAATAG
ACAGATCGCTGAGATAGGTGCCTCACTGATTAAGCATTGGTAACTGTCAGACCAAGTTTACTCATATATA
CTTTAGATTGATTTAAAACTTCATTTTTAATTTAAAAGGATCTAGGTGAAGATCCTTTTTGATAATCTCA
TGACCAAAATCCCTTAACGTGAGTTTTCGTTCCACTGAGCGTCAGACCCCGTAGAAAAGATCAAAGGATC
TTCTTGAGATCCTTTTTTTCTGCGCGTAATCTGCTGCTTGCAAACAAAAAAACCACCGCTACCAGCGGTG
GTTTGTTTGCCGGATCAAGAGCTACCAACTCTTTTTCCGAAGGTAACTGGCTTCAGCAGAGCGCAGATAC
CAAATACTGTTCTTCTAGTGTAGCCGTAGTTAGGCCACCACTTCAAGAACTCTGTAGCACCGCCTACATA
CCTCGCTCTGCTAATCCTGTTACCAGTGGCTGCTGCCAGTGGCGATAAGTCGTGTCTTACCGGGTTGGAC
TCAAGACGATAGTTACCGGATAAGGCGCAGCGGTCGGGCTGAACGGGGGGTTCGTGCACACAGCCCAGCT
TGGAGCGAACGACCTACACCGAACTGAGATACCTACAGCGTGAGCTATGAGAAAGCGCCACGCTTCCCGA
AGGGAGAAAGGCGGACAGGTATCCGGTAAGCGGCAGGGTCGGAACAGGAGAGCGCACGAGGGAGCTTCCA
GGGGGAAACGCCTGGTATCTTTATAGTCCTGTCGGGTTTCGCCACCTCTGACTTGAGCGTCGATTTTTGT
GATGCTCGTCAGGGGGGCGGAGCCTATGGAAAAACGCCAGCAACGCGGCCTTTTTACGGTTCCTGGCCTT
TTGCTGGCCTTTTGCTCACATGT
Features (pLannotate 1.2.2; 20 found; start..end, strand, type, name):
     12..39      +  repeat_region  AAV2 ITR (fragment): inverted terminal repeat of adeno-associated virus serotype 2 inverted
     68..95      +  repeat_region  AAV2 ITR (fragment): inverted terminal repeat of adeno-associated virus serotype 2 inverted
    145..567     +  promoter       hSyn promoter (fragment): human synapsin I promoter; confers neuron-specific expression (Kügler et al., 2003)
    587..649     +  sig_peptide    Igκ leader: leader sequence from mouse immunoglobulin κ light chain
    651..668     +  protein_bind   attB1 (fragment): mutant version of attB; core recombination site for the Gateway® BP reaction BP Clonase™
    800..1336    +  CDS            DRD1: DRD1_RABIT - Protein inferred from homology: Swiss-Prot protein existence level 3. Dopamine receptor whose activity is mediated by G proteins which activate adenylyl cyclase. From Oryctolagus cuniculus (Rabbit).
   1454..1906    +  CDS            HaloTag® (fragment): modified bacterial dehalogenase that forms covalent bonds with chloroalkane derivatives
   1961..2395    +  CDS            dhaA (fragment): DHAA_PSEPV - Experimental evidence at protein level: Swiss-Prot protein existence level 1. Catalyzes hydrolytic cleavage of carbon-halogen bonds in halogenated aliphatic compounds, leading to the formation of the corresponding primary alcohols, halide ions and protons. Has a broad substrate specificity, as it is able to dehalogenate mono- and di- chlorinated and brominated alkanes (up to at least C10), and the two isomers of 1,3-dichloropropene to 3-chloroallyl alcohol; the highest activity was found with 1,2-dibromoethane, while no activity was observed with the analog 1,2-dichloroethane. Fro
   2405..2635    +  CDS            HTR7 (fragment): 5HT7R_HUMAN - Experimental evidence at protein level: Swiss-Prot protein existence level 1. This is one of the several different receptors for 5- hydroxytryptamine (serotonin), a biogenic hormone that functions as a neurotransmitter, a hormone, and a mitogen. The activity of this receptor is mediated by G proteins that stimulate adenylate cyclase. From Homo sapiens (Human).
   2930..2954    +  misc_feature   MCS (fragment): pBluescript multiple cloning site
   2954..3542    +  misc_feature   WPRE: woodchuck hepatitis virus posttranscriptional regulatory element
   3574..4050    +  polyA_signal   hGH poly(A) signal: human growth hormone polyadenylation signal
   4090..4230    +  repeat_region  AAV2 ITR: inverted terminal repeat of adeno-associated virus serotype 2 inverted
   4235..4286    -  misc_feature   bom (fragment): basis of mobility region from pBR322
   4305..4760    +  rep_origin     f1 ori (sequence partly withheld): f1 bacteriophage origin of replication; arrow indicates direction of (+) strand synthesis
   4761..4810    -  misc_feature   bom (fragment): basis of mobility region from pBR322
   4912..4947    -  CDS            rop (fragment): Rop protein, which maintains plasmids at low copy number; rop
   5042..5146    +  promoter       AmpR promoter: bla
   5147..6007    +  CDS            AmpR: β-lactamase; bla; confers resistance to ampicillin, carbenicillin, and related antibiotics
   6178..6766    +  rep_origin     ori: high-copy-number ColE1/pMB1/pBR322/pUC origin of replication
