[The description below was written by a language model from this plasmid's Addgene catalogue record and pLannotate feature annotations shown in this document.]
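Description:
pAAV-hSyn-GRAB-HaloDA1.0 is an adeno-associated virus transfer plasmid (about 6.8 kb) built on a pAAV backbone for neuron-specific expression of the chemigenetic dopamine sensor GRAB_HaloDA1.0. In bacteria it is maintained as a high-copy plasmid through a ColE1/pUC-type origin and selected with ampicillin via the β-lactamase gene. An f1 phage origin is also present. The expression cassette is flanked by AAV2 inverted terminal repeats, which allow the intervening DNA to be packaged into recombinant AAV particles. The annotation detects the downstream ITR in full but only short fragments of the upstream one, a common outcome for these repeat-rich, hard-to-sequence elements.

Within the ITRs, the human synapsin I promoter restricts expression to neurons. The open reading frame begins with a mouse Igκ leader peptide, which would aid membrane targeting of the receptor-based sensor. The sensor body is annotated as dopamine D1 receptor-like sequence interrupted by two HaloTag/dehalogenase-derived segments, followed by a stretch that the software matches to a related aminergic receptor. The split HaloTag hits are consistent with a rearranged HaloTag module inserted into the receptor, although the record does not describe the exact design, and the catalogue lists the insert species as human. HaloTag covalently binds chloroalkane-linked dyes, so dopamine-induced conformational change in the GPCR scaffold is read out through the bound dye, in the far-red range according to the associated publication title. A WPRE and human growth hormone polyadenylation signal enhance transcript stability and processing. The construct is intended for imaging dopamine dynamics in neurons, including in vivo multiplexing with other sensors.
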