Addgene plasmid #234408: pAAV-hSyn-GRAB-HaloDA1.0
Purpose: Expresses the chemigenetic dopamine (DA) sensor GRAB_HaloDA1.0 in neurons
Depositing lab: Yulong Li. Depositing organization: Peking University. Publication: In vivo multiplex imaging of dynamic neurochemical networks with designed far-red dopamine sensors. Zheng Y, Cai R, Wang K, Zhang J, Zhuo Y, Dong H, Zhang Y, Wang Y, Deng F, Ji E, Cui Y, Fang S, Zhang X, Zhang K, Wang J, Li G, Miao X, Wang Z, Yang Y, Li S, Grimm J, Johnsson K, Schreiter E, Lavis L, Chen Z, Mu Y, Li Y. Science. 2025 Jun 5;388: 6751. doi: https://doi.org/10.1126/science.adt7705. PubMed 39763912.
Backbone
  Vector backbone: pAAV
  Vector type: AAV
Growth in bacteria
  Bacterial resistance: Ampicillin, 100 μg/mL
  Growth temperature: 37°C
  Growth strain: NEB Stable
  Copy number: High Copy
Gene/Insert
  Gene/Insert name: GPCR activation based chemigenetic dopamine (DA) sensor GRAB_HaloDA1.0 (alt names: GRAB_HaloDA1.0; HaloDA1.0)
  Species: H. sapiens (human)
  Promoter: hSyn
  Cloning method: Gibson Cloning
  Sequencing primers: 5′ ACGGGCGCGACCATCTGCGC; 3′ CATTAAAGCAGCGTATCC
Terms and licenses: Academic/Nonprofit Terms; Industry Terms: Not Available to Industry
Depositor comments: Please visit https://doi.org/10.1101/2024.12.22.629999 for bioRxiv preprint.
How to cite: pAAV-hSyn-GRAB-HaloDA1.0 was a gift from Yulong Li (Addgene plasmid # 234408 ; http://n2t.net/addgene:234408 ; RRID:Addgene_234408)
